Addgene plasmid #158474: pLEX307-TMPRSS4-G418
Purpose: Constitutive lentiviral expression of human TMPRSS4.
Depositing lab: Alejandro Chavez & Sho Iketani. Depositing organization: Columbia University.
Backbone
  Vector backbone: pLEX307
  Vector type: Mammalian Expression, Lentiviral
  Selectable markers: Neomycin (select with G418)
Growth in bacteria
  Bacterial resistance: Ampicillin, 100 μg/mL
  Growth temperature: 30°C
  Growth strain: NEB Stable
  Copy number: High Copy
Gene/Insert
  Gene/Insert name: TMPRSS4
  Species: H. sapiens (human)
  Entrez Gene: TMPRSS4 (a.k.a. CAP2, CAPH2, MT-SP2, TMPRSS3)
  Cloning method: Gateway Cloning
  Sequencing primers: 5′ EF1a-F; 3′ WPRE-R
Terms and licenses: Academic/Nonprofit Terms; Industry Terms: Not Available to Industry
Depositor comments: The authors have noticed that recombination within the pLEX307 backbone can occur. All users are advised to sequence the vectors and restriction digest them and run them on a gel to ensure they show the expected full length insert and plasmid size. In cases where recombination has occurred, it is typically between the viral LTR elements in the vector, although recombination between the gateway cloning sites has also been observed.
How to cite: pLEX307-TMPRSS4-G418 was a gift from Alejandro Chavez & Sho Iketani (Addgene plasmid # 158474 ; http://n2t.net/addgene:158474 ; RRID:Addgene_158474)
