[The description below was written by a language model from this plasmid's Addgene catalogue record and pLannotate feature annotations shown in this document.]
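Description:
pLEX307-TMPRSS4-G418 is a third-generation-style, self-inactivating HIV-1 lentiviral transfer plasmid of about 9.9 kb, built on the pLEX307 backbone for constitutive expression of human TMPRSS4, a type II transmembrane serine protease, in mammalian cells. It is propagated in E. coli through a high-copy ColE1/pUC-type origin with ampicillin resistance (bla), and it also carries an f1 origin and residual lac and T7/T3 promoter elements from its cloning-vector ancestry.

The viral genome is transcribed from a chimeric RSV promoter fused to a truncated 5' LTR. This is followed by the Ψ packaging signal with a gag fragment and the Rev response element, so packaging requires helper functions supplied in trans. Inside the provirus, an SV40 early promoter/origin drives NeoR (aminoglycoside phosphotransferase), which allows G418 selection of transduced cells. Next come the cPPT/CTS element and the EF-1α promoter that drives the TMPRSS4 coding sequence. The ORF was introduced by Gateway recombination and is flanked by attB1 and attB2 sites, with a V5 epitope tag annotated immediately downstream. The record does not state whether the tag is read in frame with TMPRSS4 or is blocked by a stop codon. A WPRE enhances transcript expression, and the ΔU3 3' LTR renders the integrated provirus self-inactivating; an SV40 poly(A) signal lies beyond it.

The plasmid is used to generate cell lines that stably express TMPRSS4. The depositors caution that the backbone is prone to recombination, typically between the LTRs and occasionally between the Gateway sites, so preparations should be verified for the expected insert and plasmid size.
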