Features (pLannotate 1.2.2; 33 found; start..end, strand, type, name):
     23..89      +  CDS            small t antigen (fragment): SV40 (simian virus 40) small t antigen
     96..1274    +  promoter       EF-1α promoter: strong constitutive promoter for human elongation factor EF-1α
   1294..1318    +  protein_bind   attB1: mutant version of attB; recombination site for the Gateway® BP reaction BP Clonase™
   1324..2634    +  CDS            TMPRSS4: TMPS4_HUMAN - Also known as TMPRSS3 From Homo sapiens (Human).
   2639..2663    -  protein_bind   attB2: mutant version of attB; recombination site for the Gateway® BP reaction BP Clonase™
   2671..2712    +  CDS            V5 tag: epitope tag from simian virus 5
   2763..3351    +  misc_feature   WPRE: woodchuck hepatitis virus posttranscriptional regulatory element
   3402..3421    +  misc_feature   cPPT/CTS (fragment): central polypurine tract and central termination sequence of HIV-1
   3423..3656    +  LTR            3' LTR (ΔU3): self-inactivating 3' long terminal repeat (LTR) from HIV-1
   3734..3855    +  polyA_signal   SV40 poly(A) signal: SV40 polyadenylation signal
   3895..4030    +  rep_origin     SV40 ori: SV40 origin of replication
   4051..4069    -  promoter       T7 promoter: promoter for bacteriophage T7 RNA polymerase
   4077..4232    +  CDS            lacZα (fragment): LacZα fragment of β-galactosidase; lacZ fragment
   4237..4665    +  rep_origin     f1 ori (sequence partly withheld): f1 bacteriophage origin of replication; arrow indicates direction of (+) strand synthesis
   4718..4822    +  promoter       AmpR promoter: bla
   4823..5683    +  CDS            AmpR: β-lactamase; bla; confers resistance to ampicillin, carbenicillin, and related antibiotics
   5854..6442    +  rep_origin     ori: high-copy-number ColE1/pMB1/pBR322/pUC origin of replication
   6625..6717    +  CDS            lacI (fragment): lac repressor; lacI; The lac repressor binds to the lac operator to inhibit transcription in E. coli. This inhibition can be relieved by adding lactose or isopropyl-β-D-thiogalactopyranoside (IPTG).
   6730..6751    +  protein_bind   CAP binding site: CAP binding activates transcription in the presence of cAMP. E. coli catabolite activator protein
   6766..6796    +  promoter       lac promoter: promoter for the E. coli lac operon
   6804..6820    +  protein_bind   lac operator: The lac repressor binds to the lac operator to inhibit transcription in E. coli. This inhibition can be relieved by adding lactose or isopropyl-β-D-thiogalactopyranoside (IPTG). lac repressor encoded by lacI
   6865..6883    +  promoter       T3 promoter: promoter for bacteriophage T3 RNA polymerase
   6911..7137    +  promoter       RSV promoter: Rous sarcoma virus enhancer/promoter
   7138..7318    +  LTR            5' LTR (truncated): truncated 5' long terminal repeat (LTR) from HIV-1
   7365..7490    +  misc_feature   HIV-1 Ψ: packaging signal of human immunodeficiency virus type 1
   7474..7837    +  CDS            HIV-1 gag (fragment): gag protein from human immunodeficiency virus 1; gag
   7983..8216    +  misc_feature   RRE: The Rev response element (RRE) of HIV-1 allows for Rev-dependent mRNA export from the nucleus to the cytoplasm.
   8593..8619    +  CDS            Rev (fragment): human immunodeficiency virus 1 (HIV-1) Rev protein; rev; enhances nuclear export of unspliced and incompletely spliced viral mRNAs
   8626..8649    +  promoter       SV40 promoter (fragment): SV40 early promoter
   8650..8721    +  promoter       SV40 promoter (fragment): SV40 enhancer and early promoter
   8745..8880    +  rep_origin     SV40 ori: SV40 origin of replication
   8922..9716    +  CDS            NeoR/KanR: aminoglycoside phosphotransferase from Tn5; aph(3')-II (or nptII); confers resistance to neomycin, kanamycin, and G418 (Geneticin®)
   9764..9881    +  misc_feature   cPPT/CTS: central polypurine tract and central termination sequence of HIV-1
>Addgene plasmid #158474 | pLEX307-TMPRSS4-G418 | addgene full sequence | sequence record 308141 | Addgene NGS Result
CTCGAGGCCTGCAGGTGCAAAGATGGATAAAGTTTTAAACAGAGAGGAATCTTTGCAGCTAATGGACCTT
CTAGGTCTTGAAAGGAGTGGGAATTGGCTCCGGTGCCCGTCAGTGGGCAGAGCGCACATCGCCCACAGTC
CCCGAGAAGTTGGGGGGAGGGGTCGGCAATTGAACCGGTGCCTAGAGAAGGTGGCGCGGGGTAAACTGGG
AAAGTGATGTCGTGTACTGGCTCCGCCTTTTTCCCGAGGGTGGGGGAGAACCGTATATAAGTGCAGTAGT
CGCCGTGAACGTTCTTTTTCGCAACGGGTTTGCCGCCAGAACACAGGTAAGTGCCGTGTGTGGTTCCCGC
GGGCCTGGCCTCTTTACGGGTTATGGCCCTTGCGTGCCTTGAATTACTTCCACCTGGCTGCAGTACGTGA
TTCTTGATCCCGAGCTTCGGGTTGGAAGTGGGTGGGAGAGTTCGAGGCCTTGCGCTTAAGGAGCCCCTTC
GCCTCGTGCTTGAGTTGAGGCCTGGCCTGGGCGCTGGGGCCGCCGCGTGCGAATCTGGTGGCACCTTCGC
GCCTGTCTCGCTGCTTTCGATAAGTCTCTAGCCATTTAAAATTTTTGATGACCTGCTGCGACGCTTTTTT
TCTGGCAAGATAGTCTTGTAAATGCGGGCCAAGATCTGCACACTGGTATTTCGGTTTTTGGGGCCGCGGG
CGGCGACGGGGCCCGTGCGTCCCAGCGCACATGTTCGGCGAGGCGGGGCCTGCGAGCGCGGCCACCGAGA
ATCGGACGGGGGTAGTCTCAAGCTGGCCGGCCTGCTCTGGTGCCTGGCCTCGCGCCGCCGTGTATCGCCC
CGCCCTGGGCGGCAAGGCTGGCCCGGTCGGCACCAGTTGCGTGAGCGGAAAGATGGCCGCTTCCCGGCCC
TGCTGCAGGGAGCTCAAAATGGAGGACGCGGCGCTCGGGAGAGCGGGCGGGTGAGTCACCCACACAAAGG
AAAAGGGCCTTTCCGTCCTCAGCCGTCGCTTCATGTGACTCCACGGAGTACCGGGCGCCGTCCAGGCACC
TCGATTAGTTCTCGAGCTTTTGGAGTACGTCGTCTTTAGGTTGGGGGGAGGGGTTTTATGCGATGGAGTT
TCCCCACACTGAGTGGGTGGAGACTGAAGTTAGGCCAGCTTGGCACTTGATGTAATTCTCCTTGGAATTT
GCCCTTTTTGAGTTTGGATCTTGGTTCATTCTCAAGCCTCAGACAGTGGTTCAAAGTTTTTTTCTTCCAT
TTCAGGTGTCGTGAGGCTAGCATCGATTGATCAACAAGTTTGTACAAAAAAGCAGGCTACAAAATGTTAC
AGGATCCTGACAGTGATCAACCTCTGAACAGCCTCGATGTCAAACCCCTGCGCAAACCCCGTATCCCCAT
GGAGACCTTCAGAAAGGTGGGGATCCCCATCATCATAGCACTACTGAGCCTGGCGAGTATCATCATTGTG
GTTGTCCTCATCAAGGTGATTCTGGATAAATACTACTTCCTCTGCGGGCAGCCTCTCCACTTCATCCCGA
GGAAGCAGCTGTGTGACGGAGAGCTGGACTGTCCCTTGGGGGAGGACGAGGAGCACTGTGTCAAGAGCTT
CCCCGAAGGGCCTGCAGTGGCAGTCCGCCTCTCCAAGGACCGATCCACACTGCAGGTGCTGGACTCGGCC
ACAGGGAACTGGTTCTCTGCCTGTTTCGACAACTTCACAGAAGCTCTCGCTGAGACAGCCTGTAGGCAGA
TGGGCTACAGCAGCAAACCCACTTTCAGAGCTGTGGAGATTGGCCCAGACCAGGATCTGGATGTTGTTGA
AATCACAGAAAACAGCCAGGAGCTTCGCATGCGGAACTCAAGTGGGCCCTGTCTCTCAGGCTCCCTGGTC
TCCCTGCACTGTCTTGCCTGTGGGAAGAGCCTGAAGACCCCCCGTGTGGTGGGTGGGGAGGAGGCCTCTG
TGGATTCTTGGCCTTGGCAGGTCAGCATCCAGTACGACAAACAGCACGTCTGTGGAGGGAGCATCCTGGA
CCCCCACTGGGTCCTCACGGCAGCCCACTGCTTCAGGAAACATACCGATGTGTTCAACTGGAAGGTGCGG
GCAGGCTCAGACAAACTGGGCAGCTTCCCATCCCTGGCTGTGGCCAAGATCATCATCATTGAATTCAACC
CCATGTACCCCAAAGACAATGACATCGCCCTCATGAAGCTGCAGTTCCCACTCACTTTCTCAGGCACAGT
CAGGCCCATCTGTCTGCCCTTCTTTGATGAGGAGCTCACTCCAGCCACCCCACTCTGGATCATTGGATGG
GGCTTTACGAAGCAGAATGGAGGGAAGATGTCTGACATACTGCTGCAGGCGTCAGTCCAGGTCATTGACA
GCACACGGTGCAATGCAGACGATGCGTACCAGGGGGAAGTCACCGAGAAGATGATGTGTGCAGGCATCCC
GGAAGGGGGTGTGGACACCTGCCAGGGTGACAGTGGTGGGCCCCTGATGTACCAATCTGACCAGTGGCAT
GTGGTGGGCATCGTTAGCTGGGGCTATGGCTGCGGGGGCCCGAGCACCCCAGGAGTATACACCAAGGTCT
CAGCCTATCTCAACTGGATCTACAATGTCTGGAAGGCTGAGCTGTAAAACCCAGCTTTCTTGTACAAAGT
GGTTGATATCGGTAAGCCTATCCCTAACCCTCTCCTCGGTCTCGATTCTACGTAGTAATGAACTAGTACC
GGTTAAGTCGACAATCAACGCGTTAAGTCGACAATCAACCTCTGGATTACAAAATTTGTGAAAGATTGAC
TGGTATTCTTAACTATGTTGCTCCTTTTACGCTATGTGGATACGCTGCTTTAATGCCTTTGTATCATGCT
ATTGCTTCCCGTATGGCTTTCATTTTCTCCTCCTTGTATAAATCCTGGTTGCTGTCTCTTTATGAGGAGT
TGTGGCCCGTTGTCAGGCAACGTGGCGTGGTGTGCACTGTGTTTGCTGACGCAACCCCCACTGGTTGGGG
CATTGCCACCACCTGTCAGCTCCTTTCCGGGACTTTCGCTTTCCCCCTCCCTATTGCCACGGCGGAACTC
ATCGCCGCCTGCCTTGCCCGCTGCTGGACAGGGGCTCGGCTGTTGGGCACTGACAATTCCGTGGTGTTGT
CGGGGAAATCATCGTCCTTTCCTTGGCTGCTCGCCTGTGTTGCCACCTGGATTCTGCGCGGGACGTCCTT
CTGCTACGTCCCTTCGGCCCTCAATCCAGCGGACCTTCCTTCCCGCGGCCTGCTGCCGGCTCTGCGGCCT
CTTCCGCGTCTTCGCCTTCGCCCTCAGACGAGTCGGATCTCCCTTTGGGCCGCCTCCCCGCGTCGACTTT
AAGACCAATGACTTACAAGGCAGCTGTAGATCTTAGCCACTTTTTAAAAGAAAAGGGGGGACTGGAAGGG
CTAATTCACTCCCAACGAAGACAAGATCTGCTTTTTGCTTGTACTGGGTCTCTCTGGTTAGACCAGATCT
GAGCCTGGGAGCTCTCTGGCTAACTAGGGAACCCACTGCTTAAGCCTCAATAAAGCTTGCCTTGAGTGCT
TCAAGTAGTGTGTGCCCGTCTGTTGTGTGACTCTGGTAACTAGAGATCCCTCAGACCCTTTTAGTCAGTG
TGGAAAATCTCTAGCAGTACGTATAGTAGTTCATGTCATCTTATTATTCAGTATTTATAACTTGCAAAGA
AATGAATATCAGAGAGTGAGAGGAACTTGTTTATTGCAGCTTATAATGGTTACAAATAAAGCAATAGCAT
CACAAATTTCACAAATAAAGCATTTTTTTCACTGCATTCTAGTTGTGGTTTGTCCAAACTCATCAATGTA
TCTTATCATGTCTGGCTCTAGCTATCCCGCCCCTAACTCCGCCCATCCCGCCCCTAACTCCGCCCAGTTC
CGCCCATTCTCCGCCCCATGGCTGACTAATTTTTTTTATTTATGCAGAGGCCGAGGCCGCCTCGGCCTCT
GAGCTATTCCAGAAGTAGTGAGGAGGCTTTTTTGGAGGCCTAGGGACGTACCCAATTCGCCCTATAGTGA
GTCGTATTACGCGCGCTCACTGGCCGTCGTTTTACAACGTCGTGACTGGGAAAACCCTGGCGTTACCCAA
CTTAATCGCCTTGCAGCACATCCCCCTTTCGCCAGCTGGCGTAATAGCGAAGAGGCCCGCACCGATCGCC
CTTCCCAACAGTTGCGCAGCCTGAATGGCGAATGGG
[124 nt withheld, positions 4237-4360]
C
[91 nt withheld, positions 4362-4452]
A
[49 nt withheld, positions 4454-4502]
CCTTTGACGTTGGAGTCCACGTTCTTT
[37 nt withheld, positions 4530-4566]
ACCCTATCTCGGTCTATTCTTTTGATTTATAAGGGATTTTGCCGATTTCGGCCTATTGGTTAAAAAATGA
GCTGATTTAACAAAAATTTAACGCGAATTTTAACAAAATATTAACGCTTACAATTTAGGTGGCACTTTTC
GGGGAAATGTGCGCGGAACCCCTATTTGTTTATTTTTCTAAATACATTCAAATATGTATCCGCTCATGAG
ACAATAACCCTGATAAATGCTTCAATAATATTGAAAAAGGAAGAGTATGAGTATTCAACATTTCCGTGTC
GCCCTTATTCCCTTTTTTGCGGCATTTTGCCTTCCTGTTTTTGCTCACCCAGAAACGCTGGTGAAAGTAA
AAGATGCTGAAGATCAGTTGGGTGCACGAGTGGGTTACATCGAACTGGATCTCAACAGCGGTAAGATCCT
TGAGAGTTTTCGCCCCGAAGAACGTTTTCCAATGATGAGCACTTTTAAAGTTCTGCTATGTGGCGCGGTA
TTATCCCGTATTGACGCCGGGCAAGAGCAACTCGGTCGCCGCATACACTATTCTCAGAATGACTTGGTTG
AGTACTCACCAGTCACAGAAAAGCATCTTACGGATGGCATGACAGTAAGAGAATTATGCAGTGCTGCCAT
AACCATGAGTGATAACACTGCGGCCAACTTACTTCTGACAACGATCGGAGGACCGAAGGAGCTAACCGCT
TTTTTGCACAACATGGGGGATCATGTAACTCGCCTTGATCGTTGGGAACCGGAGCTGAATGAAGCCATAC
CAAACGACGAGCGTGACACCACGATGCCTGTAGCAATGGCAACAACGTTGCGCAAACTATTAACTGGCGA
ACTACTTACTCTAGCTTCCCGGCAACAATTAATAGACTGGATGGAGGCGGATAAAGTTGCAGGACCACTT
CTGCGCTCGGCCCTTCCGGCTGGCTGGTTTATTGCTGATAAATCTGGAGCCGGTGAGCGTGGGTCTCGCG
GTATCATTGCAGCACTGGGGCCAGATGGTAAGCCCTCCCGTATCGTAGTTATCTACACGACGGGGAGTCA
GGCAACTATGGATGAACGAAATAGACAGATCGCTGAGATAGGTGCCTCACTGATTAAGCATTGGTAACTG
TCAGACCAAGTTTACTCATATATACTTTAGATTGATTTAAAACTTCATTTTTAATTTAAAAGGATCTAGG
TGAAGATCCTTTTTGATAATCTCATGACCAAAATCCCTTAACGTGAGTTTTCGTTCCACTGAGCGTCAGA
CCCCGTAGAAAAGATCAAAGGATCTTCTTGAGATCCTTTTTTTCTGCGCGTAATCTGCTGCTTGCAAACA
AAAAAACCACCGCTACCAGCGGTGGTTTGTTTGCCGGATCAAGAGCTACCAACTCTTTTTCCGAAGGTAA
CTGGCTTCAGCAGAGCGCAGATACCAAATACTGTTCTTCTAGTGTAGCCGTAGTTAGGCCACCACTTCAA
GAACTCTGTAGCACCGCCTACATACCTCGCTCTGCTAATCCTGTTACCAGTGGCTGCTGCCAGTGGCGAT
AAGTCGTGTCTTACCGGGTTGGACTCAAGACGATAGTTACCGGATAAGGCGCAGCGGTCGGGCTGAACGG
GGGGTTCGTGCACACAGCCCAGCTTGGAGCGAACGACCTACACCGAACTGAGATACCTACAGCGTGAGCT
ATGAGAAAGCGCCACGCTTCCCGAAGGGAGAAAGGCGGACAGGTATCCGGTAAGCGGCAGGGTCGGAACA
GGAGAGCGCACGAGGGAGCTTCCAGGGGGAAACGCCTGGTATCTTTATAGTCCTGTCGGGTTTCGCCACC
TCTGACTTGAGCGTCGATTTTTGTGATGCTCGTCAGGGGGGCGGAGCCTATGGAAAAACGCCAGCAACGC
GGCCTTTTTACGGTTCCTGGCCTTTTGCTGGCCTTTTGCTCACATGTTCTTTCCTGCGTTATCCCCTGAT
TCTGTGGATAACCGTATTACCGCCTTTGAGTGAGCTGATACCGCTCGCCGCAGCCGAACGACCGAGCGCA
GCGAGTCAGTGAGCGAGGAAGCGGAAGAGCGCCCAATACGCAAACCGCCTCTCCCCGCGCGTTGGCCGAT
TCATTAATGCAGCTGGCACGACAGGTTTCCCGACTGGAAAGCGGGCAGTGAGCGCAACGCAATTAATGTG
AGTTAGCTCACTCATTAGGCACCCCAGGCTTTACACTTTATGCTTCCGGCTCGTATGTTGTGTGGAATTG
TGAGCGGATAACAATTTCACACAGGAAACAGCTATGACCATGATTACGCCAAGCGCGCAATTAACCCTCA
CTAAAGGGAACAAAAGCTGGAGCTGCAAGCTTAATGTAGTCTTATGCAATACTCTTGTAGTCTTGCAACA
TGGTAACGATGAGTTAGCAACATGCCTTACAAGGAGAGAAAAAGCACCGTGCATGCCGATTGGTGGAAGT
AAGGTGGTACGATCGTGCCTTATTAGGAAGGCAACAGACGGGTCTGACATGGATTGGACGAACCACTGAA
TTGCCGCATTGCAGAGATATTGTATTTAAGTGCCTAGCTCGATACATAAACGGGTCTCTCTGGTTAGACC
AGATCTGAGCCTGGGAGCTCTCTGGCTAACTAGGGAACCCACTGCTTAAGCCTCAATAAAGCTTGCCTTG
AGTGCTTCAAGTAGTGTGTGCCCGTCTGTTGTGTGACTCTGGTAACTAGAGATCCCTCAGACCCTTTTAG
TCAGTGTGGAAAATCTCTAGCAGTGGCGCCCGAACAGGGACTTGAAAGCGAAAGGGAAACCAGAGGAGCT
CTCTCGACGCAGGACTCGGCTTGCTGAAGCGCGCACGGCAAGAGGCGAGGGGCGGCGACTGGTGAGTACG
CCAAAAATTTTGACTAGCGGAGGCTAGAAGGAGAGAGATGGGTGCGAGAGCGTCAGTATTAAGCGGGGGA
GAATTAGATCGCGATGGGAAAAAATTCGGTTAAGGCCAGGGGGAAAGAAAAAATATAAATTAAAACATAT
AGTATGGGCAAGCAGGGAGCTAGAACGATTCGCAGTTAATCCTGGCCTGTTAGAAACATCAGAAGGCTGT
AGACAAATACTGGGACAGCTACAACCATCCCTTCAGACAGGATCAGAAGAACTTAGATCATTATATAATA
CAGTAGCAACCCTCTATTGTGTGCATCAAAGGATAGAGATAAAAGACACCAAGGAAGCTTTAGACAAGAT
AGAGGAAGAGCAAAACAAAAGTAAGACCACCGCACAGCAAGCGGCCGCTGATCTTCAGACCTGGAGGAGG
AGATATGAGGGACAATTGGAGAAGTGAATTATATAAATATAAAGTAGTAAAAATTGAACCATTAGGAGTA
GCACCCACCAAGGCAAAGAGAAGAGTGGTGCAGAGAGAAAAAAGAGCAGTGGGAATAGGAGCTTTGTTCC
TTGGGTTCTTGGGAGCAGCAGGAAGCACTATGGGCGCAGCGTCAATGACGCTGACGGTACAGGCCAGACA
ATTATTGTCTGGTATAGTGCAGCAGCAGAACAATTTGCTGAGGGCTATTGAGGCGCAACAGCATCTGTTG
CAACTCACAGTCTGGGGCATCAAGCAGCTCCAGGCAAGAATCCTGGCTGTGGAAAGATACCTAAAGGATC
AACAGCTCCTGGGGATTTGGGGTTGCTCTGGAAAACTCATTTGCACCACTGCTGTGCCTTGGAATGCTAG
TTGGAGTAATAAATCTCTGGAACAGATTTGGAATCACACGACCTGGATGGAGTGGGACAGAGAAATTAAC
AATTACACAAGCTTAATACACTCCTTAATTGAAGAATCGCAAAACCAGCAAGAAAAGAATGAACAAGAAT
TATTGGAATTAGATAAATGGGCAAGTTTGTGGAATTGGTTTAACATAACAAATTGGCTGTGGTATATAAA
ATTATTCATAATGATAGTAGGAGGCTTGGTAGGTTTAAGAATAGTTTTTGCTGTACTTTCTATAGTGAAT
AGAGTTAGGCAGGGATATTCACCATTATCGTTTCAGACCCACCTCCCAACCCCGAGGGGACCCATGCATT
GCATCTCAATTAGTCAGCAACCAGGTGTGGAAAGTCCCCAGGCTCCCCAGCAGGCAGAAGTATGCAAAGC
ATGCGTCTCAATTAGTCAGCAACCATAGTCCCGCCCCTAACTCCGCCCATCCCGCCCCTAACTCCGCCCA
GTTCCGCCCATTCTCCGCCCCATGGCTGACTAATTTTTTTTATTTATGCAGAGGCCGAGGCCGCCTCGGC
CTCTGAGCTATTCCAGAAGTAGTGAGGAGGCTTTTTTGGAGGCCTAGGCTTTTGCAAAAAGCTTTCTAGA
GGTACCGTGGCCACCATGATTGAACAAGATGGATTGCACGCAGGTTCTCCGGCCGCTTGGGTGGAGAGGC
TATTCGGCTATGACTGGGCACAACAGACAATCGGCTGCTCTGATGCCGCCGTGTTCCGGCTGTCAGCGCA
GGGGCGCCCGGTTCTTTTTGTCAAGACCGACCTGTCCGGTGCCCTGAATGAACTGCAAGACGAGGCAGCG
CGGCTATCGTGGCTGGCCACGACGGGCGTTCCTTGCGCAGCTGTGCTCGACGTTGTCACTGAAGCGGGAA
GGGACTGGCTGCTATTGGGCGAAGTGCCGGGGCAGGATCTCCTGTCATCTCACCTTGCTCCTGCCGAGAA
AGTATCCATCATGGCTGATGCAATGCGGCGGCTGCATACGCTTGATCCGGCTACCTGCCCATTCGACCAC
CAAGCGAAACATCGCATCGAGCGAGCACGTACTCGGATGGAAGCCGGTCTTGTCGATCAGGATGATCTGG
ACGAAGAGCATCAGGGGCTCGCGCCAGCCGAACTGTTCGCCAGGCTCAAGGCGAGCATGCCCGACGGCGA
GGATCTCGTCGTGACCCATGGCGATGCCTGCTTGCCGAATATCATGGTGGAAAATGGCCGCTTTTCTGGA
TTCATCGACTGTGGCCGGCTGGGTGTGGCGGACCGCTATCAGGACATAGCGTTGGCTACCCGTGATATTG
CTGAAGAGCTTGGCGGCGAATGGGCTGACCGCTTCCTCGTGCTTTACGGTATCGCCGCTCCCGATTCGCA
GCGCATCGCCTTCTATCGCCTTCTTGACGAGTTCTTCTGAGTTAACGAATTCTAGATCTTGAGACAAATG
GCAGTATTCATCCACAATTTTAAAAGAAAAGGGGGGATTGGGGGGTACAGTGCAGGGGAAAGAATAGTAG
ACATAATAGCAACAGACATACAAACTAAAGAATTACAAAAACAAATTACAAAAATTCAAAATTTTCGGGT
TTATTACAGGGACAGCAGAGATCCACTTTGGCGCCGG
